>Addgene plasmid #16716 | M7 pdnPKA-GFP | addgene full sequence | sequence record 251063 | Addgene NGS Result
GTCTTGGCCCTGTGCCAAGTCCGCCATATTGAATTGGCATGGTGCCAATAATGGCGGCCATATTGGCTAT
ATGCCAGGATCAATATATAGGCAATATCCAATATGGCCCTATGCCAATATGGCTATTGGCCAGGTTCAAT
ACTATGTATTGGCCCTATGCCATATAGTATTCCATATATGGGTTTTCCTATTGACGTAGATAGCCCCTCC
CAATGGGCGGTCCCATATACCATATATGGGGCTTCCTAATACCGCCCATAGCCACTCCCCCATTGACGTC
AATGGTCTCTATATATGGTCTTTCCTATTGACGTCATATGGGCGGTCCTATTGACGTATATGGCGCCTCC
CCCATTGACGTCAATTACGGTAAATGGCCCGCCTGGCTCAATGCCCATTGACGTCAATAGGACCACCCAC
CATTGACGTCAATGGGATGGCTCATTGCCCATTCATATCCGTTCTCACGCCCCCTATTGACGTCAATGAC
GGTAAATGGCCCACTTGGCAGTACATCAATATCTATTAATAGTAACTTGGCAAGTACATTACTATTGGAA
GTACGCCAGGGTACATTGGCAGTACTCCCATTGACGTCAATGGCGGTAAATGGCCCGCGATGGCTGCCAA
GTACATCCCCATTGACGTCAATGGGGAGGGGCAATGACGCAAATGGGCGTTCCATTGACGTAAATGGGCG
GTAGGCGTGCCTAATGGGAGGTCTATATAAGCAATGCTCGTTTAGGGAACCGCCATTCTGCCTGGGGACG
TCGGAGCAAGCTTGATTTAGGTGACACTATAGAATACAAGCTACTTGTTCTTTTTGCAGGATCCATGGCG
TCTGGCAGTATGGCAACCAGTGAGGAAGAGCGGAGTCTCCGGGAATGCGAGCTCTATGTGCAGAAGCACA
ATATCCAGGCCCTGCTGAAGGACTCCATCGTGCAGCTGTGCACTACGCGGCCCGAGAGGCCCATGGCATT
CCTTCGGGAATACTTTGAGAGGTTGGAGAAGGAGGAGGCAAGACAGATTCAGTGTCTACAGAAAACCGGC
ATCCGTACTGACTCGAGGGAGGACGAGATCTCTCCTCCACCCCCCAATCCAGTGGTGAAGGGCCGACGGC
GCCGAGGTGCTATCAGTGCTGAAGTTTACACTGAGGAGGATGCTGCCTCCTACGTTAGAAAGGTTATTCC
AAAAGATTATAAGACAATGGCTGCTTTAGCCAAGGCCATCGAAAAGAATGTGCTGTTTTCACACCTTGAT
GATAACGAGAGAAGTGACATTTTTGATGCTATGTTTCCAGTCTCCTTTATTGCTGGAGAGACGGTTATTC
AGCAAGGTGATGAAGGGGATAACTTCTATGTGATCGATCAAGGAGAAATGGATGTCTATGTCAATAATGA
ATGGGCAACCAGTGTTGGGGAAGGAGGGAGCTTTGAAGAGCTGGCTTTGATTTATGGAACACCCAGAGCA
GCCACTGTCAAAGCAAAGACAAACGTGAAACTGTGGGGCATCGACCGAGACAGCTACCGAAGAATCCTCA
TGGGAAGCACTCTGCGAAAGAGGAAGATGTATGAAGAATTCCTTAGTAAAGTGTCTATTTTAGAGTCTCT
GGACAAGTGGGAGCGTCTCACAGTAGCCGATGCATTGGAGCCTGTCCAGTTTGAAGATGGACAGAAGATC
GTGGTGCAAGGAGAGCCGGGGGATGAGTTCTTCATCATTTTAGAGGGCACAGCTGCTGTGCTGCAGCGTC
GGTCAGAAAACGAAGAATTTGTTGAAGTGGGACGACTGGGGCCTTCTGATTATTTTGATGAAATTGCCCT
GCTGATGAATCATCCTCGGGCTGCCACTGTGGTTGCCCGGGGCCCTTTGAAGTGCGTTAAGTTGGACCGG
CCTCGGTTTGAACGCGTCCTTGGCCCGTGCTCAGACATCCTCAAGCGGAACATCCAGCAGTACAACAGCT
TCGTGTCCCTGTCCGTCCATCGATTGATGAGTAAAGGAGAAGAACTTTTCACTGGAGTTGTCCCAATTCT
TGTTGAATTAGATGGTGATGTTAATGGGCACAAATTTTCTGTCAGTGGAGAGGGTGAAGGTGATGCAACA
TACGGAAAACTTACCCTTAAATTTATTTGCACTACTGGAAAACTACCTGTTCCATGGCCAACACTTGTCA
CTACTTTCACTTATGGTGTTCAATGCTTTTCAAGATACCCAGATCATATGAAACGGCATGACTTTTTCAA
GAGTGCCATGCCCGAAGGTTATGTACAGGAAAGAACTATATTTTTCAAAGATGACGGGAACTACAAGACA
CGTGCTGAAGTCAAGTTTGAAGGTGATACCCTTGTTAATAGAATCGAGTTAAAAGGTATTGATTTTAAAG
AAGATGGAAACATTCTTGGACACAAATTGGAATACAACTATAACTCACACAATGTATACATCATGGCAGA
CAAACAAAAGAATGGAATCAAAGTTAACTTCAAAATTAGACACAACATTGAAGATGGAAGCGTTCAACTA
GCAGACCATTATCAACAAAATACTCCAATTGGCGATGGCCCTGTCCTTTTACCAGACAACCATTACCTGT
CCACACAATCTGCCCTTTCGAAAGATCCCAACGAAAAGAGAGACCACATGGTCCTTCTTGAGTTTGTAAC
AGCTGCTGGGATTACACATGGCATGGATGAACTATACAAATAAGAATTCAAGGCCTCTCGAGCCTCTAGA
ACTATAGTGAGTCGTATTACGTAGATCCAGACATGATAAGATACATTGATGAGTTTGGACAAACCACAAC
TAGAATGCAGTGAAAAAAATGCTTTATTTGTGAAATTTGTGATGCTATTGCTTTATTTGTAACCATTATA
AGCTGCAATAAACAAGTTAACAACAACAATTGCATTCATTTTATGTTTCAGGTTCAGGGGGAGGTGTGGG
AGGTTTTTTAATTCGCGGCCGCGGCGCCAATGCATTGGGCCCGGTACCCAGCTTTTGTTCCCTTTAGTGA
GGGTTAATTGCGCGCTTGGCGTAATCATGGTCATAGCTGTTTCCTGTGTGAAATTGTTATCCGCTCACAA
TTCCACACAACATACGAGCCGGGAGCATAAAGTGTAAAGCCTGGGGTGCCTAATGAGTGAGCTAACTCAC
ATTAATTGCGTTGCGCTCACTGCCCGCTTTCCAGTCGGGAAACCTGTCGTGCCAGCTGCATTAATGAATC
GGCCAACGCGCGGGGAGAGGCGGTTTGCGTATTGGGCGCTCTTCCGCTTCCTCGCTCACTGACTCGCTGC
GCTCGGTCGTTCGGCTGCGGCGAGCGGTATCAGCTCACTCAAAGGCGGTAATACGGTTATCCACAGAATC
AGGGGATAACGCAGGAAAGAACATGTGAGCAAAAGGCCAGCAAAAGGCCAGGAACCGTAAAAAGGCCGCG
TTGCTGGCGTTTTTCCATAGGCTCCGCCCCCCTGACGAGCATCACAAAAATCGACGCTCAAGTCAGAGGT
GGCGAAACCCGACAGGACTATAAAGATACCAGGCGTTTCCCCCTGGAAGCTCCCTCGTGCGCTCTCCTGT
TCCGACCCTGCCGCTTACCGGATACCTGTCCGCCTTTCTCCCTTCGGGAAGCGTGGCGCTTTCTCATAGC
TCACGCTGTAGGTATCTCAGTTCGGTGTAGGTCGTTCGCTCCAAGCTGGGCTGTGTGCACGAACCCCCCG
TTCAGCCCGACCGCTGCGCCTTATCCGGTAACTATCGTCTTGAGTCCAACCCGGTAAGACACGACTTATC
GCCACTGGCAGCAGCCACTGGTAACAGGATTAGCAGAGCGAGGTATGTAGGCGGTGCTACAGAGTTCTTG
AAGTGGTGGCCTAACTACGGCTACACTAGAAGAACAGTATTTGGTATCTGCGCTCTGCTGAAGCCAGTTA
CCTTCGGAAAAAGAGTTGGTAGCTCTTGATCCGGCAAACAAACCACCGCTGGTAGCGGTGGTTTTTTTGT
TTGCAAGCAGCAGATTACGCGCAGAAAAAAAGGATCTCAAGAAGATCCTTTGATCTTTTCTACGGGGTCT
GACGCTCAGTGGAACGAAAACTCACGTTAAGGGATTTTGGTCATGAGATTATCAAAAAGGATCTTCACCT
AGATCCTTTTAAATTAAAAATGAAGTTTTAAATCAATCTAAAGTATATATGAGTAAACTTGGTCTGACAG
TTACCAATGCTTAATCAGTGAGGCACCTATCTCAGCGATCTGTCTATTTCGTTCATCCATAGTTGCCTGA
CTCCCCGTCGTGTAGATAACTACGATACGGGAGGGCTTACCATCTGGCCCCAGTGCTGCAATGATACCGC
GAGACCCACGCTCACCGGCTCCAGATTTATCAGCAATAAACCAGCCAGCCGGAAGGGCCGAGCGCAGAAG
TGGTCCTGCAACTTTATCCGCCTCCATCCAGTCTATTAATTGTTGCCGGGAAGCTAGAGTAAGTAGTTCG
CCAGTTAATAGTTTGCGCAACGTTGTTGCCATTGCTACAGGCATCGTGGTGTCACGCTCGTCGTTTGGTA
TGGCTTCATTCAGCTCCGGTTCCCAACGATCAAGGCGAGTTACATGATCCCCCATGTTGTGCAAAAAAGC
GGTTAGCTCCTTCGGTCCTCCGATCGTTGTCAGAAGTAAGTTGGCCGCAGTGTTATCACTCATGGTTATG
GCAGCACTGCATAATTCTCTTACTGTCATGCCATCCGTAAGATGCTTTTCTGTGACTGGTGAGTACTCAA
CCAAGTCATTCTGAGAATAGTGTATGCGGCGACCGAGTTGCTCTTGCCCGGCGTCAATACGGGATAATAC
CGCGCCACATAGCAGAACTTTAAAAGTGCTCATCATTGGAAAACGTTCTTCGGGGCGAAAACTCTCAAGG
ATCTTACCGCTGTTGAGATCCAGTTCGATGTAACCCACTCGTGCACCCAACTGATCTTCAGCATCTTTTA
CTTTCACCAGCGTTTCTGGGTGAGCAAAAACAGGAAGGCAAAATGCCGCAAAAAAGGGAATAAGGGCGAC
ACGGAAATGTTGAATACTCATACTCTTCCTTTTTCAATATTATTGAAGCATTTATCAGGGTTATTGTCTC
ATGAGCGGATACATATTTGAATGTATTTAGAAAAATAAACAAATAGGGGTTCCGCGCACATTTCCCCGAA
AAGTGCCACCTAAATTGTAAGCGTTAATATTTTGTTAAAATTCGCGTTAAATTTTTGTTAAATCAGCTCA
TTTTTTAACCAATAGGCCGAAATCGGCAAAATCCCTTATAAATCAAAAGAATAGACCGAGATAGGGT
[37 nt withheld, positions 5318-5354]
AAAGAACGTGGACTCCAACGTCAAAGG
[49 nt withheld, positions 5382-5430]
T
[91 nt withheld, positions 5432-5522]
G
[124 nt withheld, positions 5524-5647]
CCCATTCGCCATTCAGGCTGCGCAACTGTTGGGAAGGGCGATCGGTGCGGGCCTCTTCGCTATTACGCCA
GTCGACCGCCAATTCAATATGGCGTATATGGACTCATGCCAATTCAATATGGTGGATCTGGACCTGTGCC
AATTCAATATGGCGTATATGGACTCGTGCCAATTCAATATGGTGGATCTGGACCCCAGCCAATTCAATAT
GGCGGACTTGGCACCATGCCAATTCAATATGGCGGACCTGGCACTGTGCCAACTGGGGAGGGGTCTACTT
GGCACGGTGCCAAGTTTGAGGAGGG
Features (pLannotate 1.2.2; 16 found; start..end, strand, type, name):
    785..803     +  promoter       SP6 promoter: promoter for bacteriophage SP6 RNA polymerase
    835..1977    +  CDS            Prkar1a: KAP0_MOUSE - Experimental evidence at protein level: Swiss-Prot protein existence level 1. Regulatory subunit of the cAMP-dependent protein kinases involved in cAMP signaling in cells. From Mus musculus (Mouse).
   1987..2702    +  CDS            GFP (fragment): Aequoria victoria green fluorescent protein
   2732..2749    -  promoter       T7 promoter (fragment): promoter for bacteriophage T7 RNA polymerase
   2754..2888    -  polyA_signal   SV40 poly(A) signal: SV40 polyadenylation signal
   3001..3019    -  promoter       T3 promoter: promoter for bacteriophage T3 RNA polymerase
   3064..3080    -  protein_bind   lac operator: The lac repressor binds to the lac operator to inhibit transcription in E. coli. This inhibition can be relieved by adding lactose or isopropyl-β-D-thiogalactopyranoside (IPTG). lac repressor encoded by lacI
   3088..3118    -  promoter       lac promoter: promoter for the E. coli lac operon
   3133..3154    -  protein_bind   CAP binding site: CAP binding activates transcription in the presence of cAMP. E. coli catabolite activator protein
   3167..3259    -  CDS            lacI (fragment): lac repressor; lacI; The lac repressor binds to the lac operator to inhibit transcription in E. coli. This inhibition can be relieved by adding lactose or isopropyl-β-D-thiogalactopyranoside (IPTG).
   3442..4030    -  rep_origin     ori: high-copy-number ColE1/pMB1/pBR322/pUC origin of replication
   4201..5061    -  CDS            AmpR: β-lactamase; bla; confers resistance to ampicillin, carbenicillin, and related antibiotics
   5062..5166    -  promoter       AmpR promoter: bla
   5219..5647    -  rep_origin     f1 ori (sequence partly withheld): f1 bacteriophage origin of replication; arrow indicates direction of (+) strand synthesis
   5652..5718    -  CDS            lacZα (fragment): LacZα fragment of β-galactosidase; lacZ fragment
   5725..750     +  promoter       CMV IE94 promoter (across the origin): enhancer/promoter region of simian cytomegalovirus major immediate early transcription unit IE94
