[The description below was written by a language model from this plasmid's Addgene catalogue record and pLannotate feature annotations shown in this document.]
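Description:
M7 pdnPKA-GFP is a Xenopus expression plasmid built on the CS2+ backbone, carrying a dominant-negative form of the mouse protein kinase A regulatory subunit RIα (Prkar1a) fused at its C terminus to GFP. The regulatory subunit bears mutations at its cAMP-binding sites. Such a subunit would be expected to stay bound to the catalytic subunits when cAMP rises, which would explain its dominant-negative suppression of PKA activity. The sequenced plasmid is about 5.95 kb. It is propagated in E. coli through a high-copy ColE1/pUC-type origin with ampicillin selection (AmpR under its own bla promoter). It also contains an f1 origin and remnants of the lac region (lac promoter/operator and lacZα and lacI fragments) inherited from the parent cloning vector.

The fusion reading frame sits downstream of two promoters in tandem. The simian CMV IE94 enhancer/promoter can drive expression directly from plasmid DNA in vertebrate cells or injected embryos. Immediately after it, an SP6 promoter allows in vitro transcription. An SV40 polyadenylation signal is annotated just downstream of the coding region, on the opposite strand in the automated table, and T7 and T3 promoters flank it in antisense orientation. According to the depositor, sense RNA for expression is made by linearising with NotI and transcribing with SP6. The resulting mRNA is the usual reagent for embryo microinjection, and the GFP moiety lets expressing cells be tracked. The associated study used PKA inhibition to mimic ectopic hedgehog signalling in the central nervous system of wild-type and cyclops mutant embryos. The construct is therefore a tool for probing PKA's role in hedgehog-dependent patterning.
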