Addgene plasmid #16716: M7 pdnPKA-GFP
Depositing lab: Randall Moon. Depositing organization: University of Washington. Publication: Inhibition of protein kinase A phenocopies ectopic expression of hedgehog in the CNS of wild-type and cyclops mutant embryos. Ungar AR, Moon RT. Dev Biol. 1996 Aug 25;178(1):186-91. doi: 10.1006/dbio.1996.0209. PubMed 8812120.
Backbone
  Vector backbone: CS2+
  Backbone size w/o insert (bp): 4100
  Vector type: Xenopus Expression
Growth in bacteria
  Bacterial resistance: Ampicillin, 100 μg/mL
  Growth temperature: 37°C
  Growth strain: DH5alpha
  Copy number: Unknown
Gene/Insert
  Gene/Insert name: dnPKA (alt names: Protein Kinase A; PKa)
  Species: M. musculus (mouse)
  Mutation: Dominant negative. Mutations at cAMP binding sites.
  Entrez Gene: Prkar1a (a.k.a. 1300018C22Rik, RIalpha, Tse-1, Tse1)
  Tag / fusion protein: GFP (C terminal on insert)
  Cloning method: Restriction Enzyme
  Sequencing primers: 5′ SP6; 3′ T7
Terms and licenses: Academic/Nonprofit Terms; Industry Terms: Not Available to Industry
Depositor comments: Insert: dominant negative Protein Kinase A-bright green flourescent protein fusion protein. To make sense RNA, for expression, cut with Not1 and transcribe with SP6. Plasmid History: Constructed by Anne Ungar in 1996. Citation: Ungar and Moon (1996) Developmental Biology 178:186-191.
How to cite: M7 pdnPKA-GFP was a gift from Randall Moon (Addgene plasmid # 16716 ; http://n2t.net/addgene:16716 ; RRID:Addgene_16716)
