>Addgene plasmid #16716 | M7 pdnPKA-GFP | addgene partial sequence | sequence record 23473 | 16716 with SP6
GGATCCATGGCGTCTGGCAGTATGGCAACCAGTGAGGAAGAGCGGAGTCTCCGGGAATGCGAGCTCTATG
TGCAGAAGCACAATATCCAGGCCCTGCTGAAGGACTCCATCGTGCAGCTGTGCACTACGCGGCCCGAGAG
GCCCATGGCATTCCTTCGGGAATACTTTGAGAGGTTGGAGAAGGAGGAGGCAAGACAGATTCAGTGTCTA
CAGAAAACCGGCATCCGTACTGACTCGAGGGAGGACGAGATCTCTCCTCCACCCCCCAATCCAGTGGTGA
AGGGCCGACGGCGCCGAGGTGCTATCAGTGCTGAAGTTTACACTGAGGAGGATGCTGCCTCCTACGTTAG
AAAGGTTATTCCAAAAGATTATAAGACAATGGCTGCTTTAGCCAAGGCCATCGAAAAGAATGTGCTGTTT
TCACACCTTGATGATAACGAGAGAAGTGACATTTTTGATGCTATGTTTCCAGTCTCCTTTATTGCTGGAG
AGACGGTTATTCAGCAAGGTGATGAAGGGGATAACTTCTATGTGATCGATCAAGGAGAAATGGATGTCTA
TGTCAATAATGAATGGGCAACCAGTGTTGGGGAAGGAGGGAGCTTTGAAGAGCTGGCTTTGATTTATGGA
ACACCCAGAGCAGCCACTGTCAAAGCAAAGACAAACGTGAAACTGTGGGGCATCGACCGAGACAGCTACC
GAAGAATCCTCATGGGAAGCACTCTGCGAAAGAGGAAGATGTATGAAGAATTCCTTAGTAAAGTGTCTAT
TTTAGAGTCTCTGGACAAGTGGGAGCGTCTCACAGTAGCCGATGCATTGGAGCCTGTCCAGTTTGAAGAT
GGACAGAAGATCGTGGTGCAAGGAGAGCCGGGGGATGAGTTCTTCATCATTTTAGAGGGCACAGCTGCTG
TGCTGCAGCGTCGGTCAGAAA
